>Addgene plasmid #157945 | Lenti-117G-hyA3A-BE4max | addgene full sequence | sequence record 318793 | Addgene NGS Result
GTGATGCGGTTTTGGCAGTACATCAATGGGCGTGGATAGCGGTTTGACTCACGGGGATTTCCAAGTCTCC
ACCCCATTGACGTCAATGGGAGTTTGTTTTGGCACCAAAATCAACGGGACTTTCCAAAATGTCGTAACAA
CTCCGCCCCATTGACGCAAATGGGCGGTAGGCGTGTACGGTGGGAGGTCTATATAAGCAGCGCGTTTTGC
CTGTACTGGGTCTCTCTGGTTAGACCAGATCTGAGCCTGGGAGCTCTCTGGCTAACTAGGGAACCCACTG
CTTAAGCCTCAATAAAGCTTGCCTTGAGTGCTTCAAGTAGTGTGTGCCCGTCTGTTGTGTGACTCTGGTA
ACTAGAGATCCCTCAGACCCTTTTAGTCAGTGTGGAAAATCTCTAGCAGTGGCGCCCGAACAGGGACTTG
AAAGCGAAAGGGAAACCAGAGGAGCTCTCTCGACGCAGGACTCGGCTTGCTGAAGCGCGCACGGCAAGAG
GCGAGGGGCGGCGACTGGTGAGTACGCCAAAAATTTTGACTAGCGGAGGCTAGAAGGAGAGAGATGGGTG
CGAGAGCGTCAGTATTAAGCGGGGGAGAATTAGATCGCGATGGGAAAAAATTCGGTTAAGGCCAGGGGGA
AAGAAAAAATATAAATTAAAACATATAGTATGGGCAAGCAGGGAGCTAGAACGATTCGCAGTTAATCCTG
GCCTGTTAGAAACATCAGAAGGCTGTAGACAAATACTGGGACAGCTACAACCATCCCTTCAGACAGGATC
AGAAGAACTTAGATCATTATATAATACAGTAGCAACCCTCTATTGTGTGCATCAAAGGATAGAGATAAAA
GACACCAAGGAAGCTTTAGACAAGATAGAGGAAGAGCAAAACAAAAGTAAGACCACCGCACAGCAAGCGG
CCGCTGATCTTCAGACCTGGAGGAGGAGATATGAGGGACAATTGGAGAAGTGAATTATATAAATATAAAG
TAGTAAAAATTGAACCATTAGGAGTAGCACCCACCAAGGCAAAGAGAAGAGTGGTGCAGAGAGAAAAAAG
AGCAGTGGGAATAGGAGCTTTGTTCCTTGGGTTCTTGGGAGCAGCAGGAAGCACTATGGGCGCAGCGTCA
ATGACGCTGACGGTACAGGCCAGACAATTATTGTCTGGTATAGTGCAGCAGCAGAACAATTTGCTGAGGG
CTATTGAGGCGCAACAGCATCTGTTGCAACTCACAGTCTGGGGCATCAAGCAGCTCCAGGCAAGAATCCT
GGCTGTGGAAAGATACCTAAAGGATCAACAGCTCCTGGGGATTTGGGGTTGCTCTGGAAAACTCATTTGC
ACCACTGCTGTGCCTTGGAATGCTAGTTGGAGTAATAAATCTCTGGAACAGATTTGGAATCACACGACCT
GGATGGAGTGGGACAGAGAAATTAACAATTACACAAGCTTAATACACTCCTTAATTGAAGAATCGCAAAA
CCAGCAAGAAAAGAATGAACAAGAATTATTGGAATTAGATAAATGGGCAAGTTTGTGGAATTGGTTTAAC
ATAACAAATTGGCTGTGGTATATAAAATTATTCATAATGATAGTAGGAGGCTTGGTAGGTTTAAGAATAG
TTTTTGCTGTACTTTCTATAGTGAATAGAGTTAGGCAGGGATATTCACCATTATCGTTTCAGACCCACCT
CCCAACCCCGAGGGGACCCGACAGGCCCGAAGGAATAGAAGAAGAAGGTGGAGAGAGAGACAGAGACAGA
TCCATTCGATTAGTGAACGGATCGGCACTGCGTGCGCCAATTCTGCAGACAAATGGCAGTATTCATCCAC
AATTTTAAAAGAAAAGGGGGGATTGGGGGGTACAGTGCAGGGGAAAGAATAGTAGACATAATAGCAACAG
ACATACAAACTAAAGAATTACAAAAACAAATTACAAAAATTCAAAATTTTCGGGTTTATTACAGGGACAG
CAGAGATCCAGTTTGGTTAATTAAGGTACCGAGGGCCTATTTCCCATGATTCCTTCATATTTGCATATAC
GATACAAGGCTGTTAGAGAGATAATTAGAATTAATTTGACTGTAAACACAAAGATATTAGTACAAAATAC
GTGACGTAGAAAGTAATAATTTCTTGGGTAGTTTGCAGTTTTAAAATTATGTTTTAAAATGGACTATCAT
ATGCTTACCGTAACTTGAAAGTATTTCGATTTCTTGGCTTTATATATCTTGTGGAAAGGACGAAACACCG
GCTATTGGTCAAGGCAAGGCGTTTTAGAGCTAGAAATAGCAAGTTAAAATAAGGCTAGTCCGTTATCAAC
TTGAAAAAGTGGCACCGAGTCGGTGCTTTTTTTGCTAGCTAGGTCTTGAAAGGAGTGGGAATTGGCTCCG
GTGCCCGTCAGTGGGCAGAGCGCACATCGCCCACAGTCCCCGAGAAGTTGGGGGGAGGGGTCGGCAATTG
ATCCGGTGCCTAGAGAAGGTGGCGCGGGGTAAACTGGGAAAGTGATGTCGTGTACTGGCTCCGCCTTTTT
CCCGAGGGTGGGGGAGAACCGTATATAAGTGCAGTAGTCGCCGTGAACGTTCTTTTTCGCAACGGGTTTG
CCGCCAGAACACAGGGGCGCGCCTCTAGAGCGATCGCGCCACCATGAAGAGGACCGCCGATGGCTCTGAG
TTCGAGAGCCCCAAGAAGAAGCGGAAGGTGGAGGCATCTCCAGCAAGCGGACCAAGGCACCTGATGGACC
CCCACATCTTCACCTCTAACTTTAACAATGGCATCGGCAGGCACAAGACATACCTGTGCTATGAGGTGGA
GCGCCTGGACAACGGCACCAGCGTGAAGATGGATCAGCACAGAGGCTTCCTGCACAACCAGGCCAAGAAT
CTGCTGTGCGGCTTCTACGGCCGGCACGCAGAGCTGAGATTTCTGGACCTGGTGCCTAGCCTGCAGCTGG
ATCCAGCCCAGATCTATAGGGTGACCTGGTTCATCAGCTGGTCCCCATGCTTTTCCTGGGGATGTGCAGG
AGAGGTGCGCGCCTTCCTGCAGGAGAATACACACGTGCGGCTGAGAATCTTTGCCGCCCGGATCTACGAC
TATGATCCTCTGTACAAGGAGGCCCTGCAGATGCTGAGAGACGCAGGAGCCCAGGTGTCCATCATGACCT
ATGATGAGTTCAAGCACTGCTGGGACACATTTGTGGATCACCAGGGCTGTCCCTTTCAGCCTTGGGACGG
ACTGGATGAGCACTCCCAGGCCCTGTCTGGCAGGCTGAGGGCCATCCTGCAGAACCAGGGCAATAGCGGA
GGATCTAGCGGAGGATCAAGCGGAAGCGAGACTCCTGGAACCAGCGAAAGCGCAACCCCAGAAAGCAGCG
GAGGAAGTAGCGGAGGAAGCATGGCAATGCAGATGCAGCTTGAAGCAAATGCAGATACTTCAGTGGAAGA
AGAAAGCTTTGGCCCACAACCCATTTCACGGTTAGAGCAGTGTGGCATAAATGCCAACGATGTGAAGAAA
TTGGAAGAAGCTGGATTCCATACTGTGGAGGCTGTTGCCTATGCGCCAAAGAAGGAGCTAATAAATATTA
AGGGAATTAGTGAAGCCAAAGCTGATAAAATTCTGGCTGAGGCAGCTAAATTAGTTCCAATGGGTTTCAC
CACTGCAACTGAATTCCACCAAAGGCGGTCAGAGATCATACAGATTACTACTGGCTCCAAAGAGCTTGAC
AAACTACTTCAATCTGGCGGATCTAGCGGTGGATCTAGCGGCTCTGAGACCCCTGGAACATCCGAATCCG
CCACTCCAGAGAGCAGCGGAGGCTCTTCTGGAGGATCAGACAAGAAGTACAGCATCGGCCTGGCCATCGG
CACCAACTCTGTGGGCTGGGCCGTGATCACCGACGAGTACAAGGTGCCCAGCAAGAAATTCAAGGTGCTG
GGCAACACCGACCGGCACAGCATCAAGAAGAACCTGATCGGAGCCCTGCTGTTCGACAGCGGCGAAACAG
CCGAGGCCACCCGGCTGAAGAGAACCGCCAGAAGAAGATACACCAGACGGAAGAACCGGATCTGCTATCT
GCAAGAGATCTTCAGCAACGAGATGGCCAAGGTGGACGACAGCTTCTTCCACAGACTGGAAGAGTCCTTC
CTGGTGGAAGAGGATAAGAAGCACGAGCGGCACCCCATCTTCGGCAACATCGTGGACGAGGTGGCCTACC
ACGAGAAGTACCCCACCATCTACCACCTGAGAAAGAAACTGGTGGACAGCACCGACAAGGCCGACCTGCG
GCTGATCTATCTGGCCCTGGCCCACATGATCAAGTTCCGGGGCCACTTCCTGATCGAGGGCGACCTGAAC
CCCGACAACAGCGACGTGGACAAGCTGTTCATCCAGCTGGTGCAGACCTACAACCAGCTGTTCGAGGAAA
ACCCCATCAACGCCAGCGGCGTGGACGCCAAGGCCATCCTGTCTGCCAGACTGAGCAAGAGCAGACGGCT
GGAAAATCTGATCGCCCAGCTGCCCGGCGAGAAGAAGAATGGCCTGTTCGGAAACCTGATTGCCCTGAGC
CTGGGCCTGACCCCCAACTTCAAGAGCAACTTCGACCTGGCCGAGGATGCCAAACTGCAGCTGAGCAAGG
ACACCTACGACGACGACCTGGACAACCTGCTGGCCCAGATCGGCGACCAGTACGCCGACCTGTTTCTGGC
CGCCAAGAACCTGTCCGACGCCATCCTGCTGAGCGACATCCTGAGAGTGAACACCGAGATCACCAAGGCC
CCCCTGAGCGCCTCTATGATCAAGAGATACGACGAGCACCACCAGGACCTGACCCTGCTGAAAGCTCTCG
TGCGGCAGCAGCTGCCTGAGAAGTACAAAGAGATTTTCTTCGACCAGAGCAAGAACGGCTACGCCGGCTA
CATTGACGGCGGAGCCAGCCAGGAAGAGTTCTACAAGTTCATCAAGCCCATCCTGGAAAAGATGGACGGC
ACCGAGGAACTGCTCGTGAAGCTGAACAGAGAGGACCTGCTGCGGAAGCAGCGGACCTTCGACAACGGCA
GCATCCCCCACCAGATCCACCTGGGAGAGCTGCACGCCATTCTGCGGCGGCAGGAAGATTTTTACCCATT
CCTGAAGGACAACCGGGAAAAGATCGAGAAGATCCTGACCTTCCGCATCCCCTACTACGTGGGCCCTCTG
GCCAGGGGAAACAGCAGATTCGCCTGGATGACCAGAAAGAGCGAGGAAACCATCACCCCCTGGAACTTCG
AGGAAGTGGTGGACAAGGGCGCTTCCGCCCAGAGCTTCATCGAGCGGATGACCAACTTCGATAAGAACCT
GCCCAACGAGAAGGTGCTGCCCAAGCACAGCCTGCTGTACGAGTACTTCACCGTGTATAACGAGCTGACC
AAAGTGAAATACGTGACCGAGGGAATGAGAAAGCCCGCCTTCCTGAGCGGCGAGCAGAAAAAGGCCATCG
TGGACCTGCTGTTCAAGACCAACCGGAAAGTGACCGTGAAGCAGCTGAAAGAGGACTACTTCAAGAAAAT
CGAGTGCTTCGACTCCGTGGAAATCTCCGGCGTGGAAGATCGGTTCAACGCCTCCCTGGGCACATACCAC
GATCTGCTGAAAATTATCAAGGACAAGGACTTCCTGGACAATGAGGAAAACGAGGACATTCTGGAAGATA
TCGTGCTGACCCTGACACTGTTTGAGGACAGAGAGATGATCGAGGAACGGCTGAAAACCTATGCCCACCT
GTTCGACGACAAAGTGATGAAGCAGCTGAAGCGGCGGAGATACACCGGCTGGGGCAGGCTGAGCCGGAAG
CTGATCAACGGCATCCGGGACAAGCAGTCCGGCAAGACAATCCTGGATTTCCTGAAGTCCGACGGCTTCG
CCAACAGAAACTTCATGCAGCTGATCCACGACGACAGCCTGACCTTTAAAGAGGACATCCAGAAAGCCCA
GGTGTCCGGCCAGGGCGATAGCCTGCACGAGCACATTGCCAATCTGGCCGGCAGCCCCGCCATTAAGAAG
GGCATCCTGCAGACAGTGAAGGTGGTGGACGAGCTCGTGAAAGTGATGGGCCGGCACAAGCCCGAGAACA
TCGTGATCGAAATGGCCAGAGAGAACCAGACCACCCAGAAGGGACAGAAGAACAGCCGCGAGAGAATGAA
GCGGATCGAAGAGGGCATCAAAGAGCTGGGCAGCCAGATCCTGAAAGAACACCCCGTGGAAAACACCCAG
CTGCAGAACGAGAAGCTGTACCTGTACTACCTGCAGAATGGGCGGGATATGTACGTGGACCAGGAACTGG
ACATCAACCGGCTGTCCGACTACGATGTGGACCATATCGTGCCTCAGAGCTTTCTGAAGGACGACTCCAT
CGACAACAAGGTGCTGACCAGAAGCGACAAGAACCGGGGCAAGAGCGACAACGTGCCCTCCGAAGAGGTC
GTGAAGAAGATGAAGAACTACTGGCGGCAGCTGCTGAACGCCAAGCTGATTACCCAGAGAAAGTTCGACA
ATCTGACCAAGGCCGAGAGAGGCGGCCTGAGCGAACTGGATAAGGCCGGCTTCATCAAGAGACAGCTGGT
GGAAACCCGGCAGATCACAAAGCACGTGGCACAGATCCTGGACTCCCGGATGAACACTAAGTACGACGAG
AATGACAAGCTGATCCGGGAAGTGAAAGTGATCACCCTGAAGTCCAAGCTGGTGTCCGATTTCCGGAAGG
ATTTCCAGTTTTACAAAGTGCGCGAGATCAACAACTACCACCACGCCCACGACGCCTACCTGAACGCCGT
CGTGGGAACCGCCCTGATCAAAAAGTACCCTAAGCTGGAAAGCGAGTTCGTGTACGGCGACTACAAGGTG
TACGACGTGCGGAAGATGATCGCCAAGAGCGAGCAGGAAATCGGCAAGGCTACCGCCAAGTACTTCTTCT
ACAGCAACATCATGAACTTTTTCAAGACCGAGATTACCCTGGCCAACGGCGAGATCCGGAAGCGGCCTCT
GATCGAGACAAACGGCGAAACCGGGGAGATCGTGTGGGATAAGGGCCGGGATTTTGCCACCGTGCGGAAA
GTGCTGAGCATGCCCCAAGTGAATATCGTGAAAAAGACCGAGGTGCAGACAGGCGGCTTCAGCAAAGAGT
CTATCCTGCCCAAGAGGAACAGCGATAAGCTGATCGCCAGAAAGAAGGACTGGGACCCTAAGAAGTACGG
CGGCTTCGACAGCCCCACCGTGGCCTATTCTGTGCTGGTGGTGGCCAAAGTGGAAAAGGGCAAGTCCAAG
AAACTGAAGAGTGTGAAAGAGCTGCTGGGGATCACCATCATGGAAAGAAGCAGCTTCGAGAAGAATCCCA
TCGACTTTCTGGAAGCCAAGGGCTACAAAGAAGTGAAAAAGGACCTGATCATCAAGCTGCCTAAGTACTC
CCTGTTCGAGCTGGAAAACGGCCGGAAGAGAATGCTGGCCTCTGCCGGCGAACTGCAGAAGGGAAACGAA
CTGGCCCTGCCCTCCAAATATGTGAACTTCCTGTACCTGGCCAGCCACTATGAGAAGCTGAAGGGCTCCC
CCGAGGATAATGAGCAGAAACAGCTGTTTGTGGAACAGCACAAGCACTACCTGGACGAGATCATCGAGCA
GATCAGCGAGTTCTCCAAGAGAGTGATCCTGGCCGACGCTAATCTGGACAAAGTGCTGTCCGCCTACAAC
AAGCACCGGGATAAGCCCATCAGAGAGCAGGCCGAGAATATCATCCACCTGTTTACCCTGACCAATCTGG
GAGCCCCTGCCGCCTTCAAGTACTTTGACACCACCATCGACCGGAAGAGGTACACCAGCACCAAAGAGGT
GCTGGACGCCACCCTGATCCACCAGAGCATCACCGGCCTGTACGAGACACGGATCGACCTGTCTCAGCTG
GGAGGCGACAAAAGGCCGGCGGCCACGAAAAAGGCCGGCCAGGCAAAAAAGAAAAAGGGATCCGGCAGCG
GCGCAACAAACTTCTCTCTGCTGAAACAAGCCGGAGATGTCGAAGAGAATCCTGGACCGACTAATCTGAG
CGACATCATTGAGAAGGAGACTGGGAAACAGCTGGTCATTCAGGAGTCCATCCTGATGCTGCCTGAGGAG
GTGGAGGAAGTGATCGGCAACAAGCCAGAGTCTGACATCCTGGTGCACACCGCCTACGACGAGTCCACAG
ATGAGAATGTAATGCTGCTGACCTCTGACGCCCCCGAGTATAAGCCTTGGGCCCTGGTCATCCAGGATTC
TAACGGCGAGAATAAGATCAAGATGCTGAGCGGAGGATCCGGAGGATCTGGAGGCAGCACCAACCTGTCT
GACATCATCGAGAAGGAGACAGGCAAGCAGCTGGTCATCCAGGAGAGCATCCTGATGCTGCCCGAAGAAG
TCGAAGAAGTGATCGGAAACAAGCCTGAGAGCGATATCCTGGTCCATACCGCCTACGACGAGAGTACCGA
CGAAAATGTGATGCTGCTGACATCCGACGCCCCAGAGTATAAGCCCTGGGCTCTGGTCATCCAGGATTCC
AACGGAGAGAACAAAATCAAAATGCTGTCTGGCGGCTCAAAAAGAACCGCCGACGGCAGCGAATTCGAGC
CCAAGAAGAAGAGGAAAGTCGGAAGCGGAGCTACTAACTTCAGCCTGCTGAAGCAGGCTGGAGACGTGGA
GGAGAACCCTGGACCTATGGTGAGCAAGGGCGAGGAGCTGTTCACCGGGGTGGTGCCCATCCTGGTCGAG
CTGGACGGCGACGTAAACGGCCACAAGTTCAGCGTGTCCGGCGAGGGCGAGGGCGATGCCACCTACGGCA
AGCTGACCCTGAAGTTCATCTGCACCACCGGCAAGCTGCCCGTGCCCTGGCCCACCCTCGTGACCACCCT
GACCTATGGAGTGCAGTGCTTCAGCCGCTACCCCGACCACATGAAGCAGCACGACTTCTTCAAGTCCGCC
ATGCCCGAAGGCTACGTCCAGGAGCGCACCATCTTCTTCAAGGACGACGGCAACTACAAGACCCGCGCCG
AGGTGAAGTTCGAGGGCGACACCCTGGTGAACCGCATCGAGCTGAAGGGCATCGACTTCAAGGAGGACGG
CAACATCCTGGGGCACAAGCTGGAGTACAACTACAACAGCCACAACGTCTATATCATGGCCGACAAGCAG
AAGAACGGCATCAAGGTGAACTTCAAGATCCGCCACAACATCGAGGACGGCAGCGTGCAGCTCGCCGACC
ACTACCAGCAGAACACCCCCATCGGCGACGGCCCCGTGCTGCTGCCCGACAACCACTACCTGAGCACCCA
GTCCGCCCTGAGCAAAGACCCCAACGAGAAGCGCGATCACATGGTCCTGCTGGAGTTCGTGACCGCCGCC
GGGATCACTCTCGGCATGGACGAGCTGTACAAGTAGGTTAACAATCAACCTCTGGATTACAAAATTTGTG
AAAGATTGACTGGTATTCTTAACTATGTTGCTCCTTTTACGCTATGTGGATACGCTGCTTTAATGCCTTT
GTATCATGCTATTGCTTCCCGTATGGCTTTCATTTTCTCCTCCTTGTATAAATCCTGGTTGCTGTCTCTT
TATGAGGAGTTGTGGCCCGTTGTCAGGCAACGTGGCGTGGTGTGCACTGTGTTTGCTGACGCAACCCCCA
CTGGTTGGGGCATTGCCACCACCTGTCAGCTCCTTTCCGGGACTTTCGCTTTCCCCCTCCCTATTGCCAC
GGCGGAACTCATCGCCGCCTGCCTTGCCCGCTGCTGGACAGGGGCTCGGCTGTTGGGCACTGACAATTCC
GTGGTGTTGTCGGGGAAATCATCGTCCTTTCCTTGGCTGCTCGCCTGTGTTGCCACCTGGATTCTGCGCG
GGACGTCCTTCTGCTACGTCCCTTCGGCCCTCAATCCAGCGGACCTTCCTTCCCGCGGCCTGCTGCCGGC
TCTGCGGCCTCTTCCGCGTCTTCGCCTTCGCCCTCAGACGAGTCGGATCTCCCTTTGGGCCGCCTCCCCG
CGTCGACTTTAAGACCAATGACTTACAAGGCAGCTGTAGATCTTAGCCACTTTTTAAAAGAAAAGGGGGG
ACTGGAAGGGCTAATTCACTCCCAACGAAGACAAGATCTGCTTTTTGCTTGTACTGGGTCTCTCTGGTTA
GACCAGATCTGAGCCTGGGAGCTCTCTGGCTAACTAGGGAACCCACTGCTTAAGCCTCAATAAAGCTTGC
CTTGAGTGCTTCAAGTAGTGTGTGCCCGTCTGTTGTGTGACTCTGGTAACTAGAGATCCCTCAGACCCTT
TTAGTCAGTGTGGAAAATCTCTAGCAGGGCCCGTTTAAACCCGCTGATCAGCCTCGACTGTGCCTTCTAG
TTGCCAGCCATCTGTTGTTTGCCCCTCCCCCGTGCCTTCCTTGACCCTGGAAGGTGCCACTCCCACTGTC
CTTTCCTAATAAAATGAGGAAATTGCATCGCATTGTCTGAGTAGGTGTCATTCTATTCTGGGGGGTGGGG
TGGGGCAGGACAGCAAGGGGGAGGATTGGGAAGACAATAGCAGGCATGCTGGGGATGCGGTGGGCTCTAT
GGCTTCTGAGGCGGAAAGAACCAGCTGGGGCTCTAGGGGGTATCCCC
[124 nt withheld, positions 10618-10741]
C
[91 nt withheld, positions 10743-10833]
A
[49 nt withheld, positions 10835-10883]
CCTTTGACGTTGGAGTCCACGTTCTTT
[37 nt withheld, positions 10911-10947]
ACCCTATCTCGGTCTATTCTTTTGATTTATAAGGGATTTTGCCGATTTCGGCCTATTGGTTAAAAAATGA
GCTGATTTAACAAAAATTTAACGCGAATTAATTCTGTGGAATGTGTGTCAGTTAGGGTGTGGAAAGTCCC
CAGGCTCCCCAGCAGGCAGAAGTATGCAAAGCATGCATCTCAATTAGTCAGCAACCAGGTGTGGAAAGTC
CCCAGGCTCCCCAGCAGGCAGAAGTATGCAAAGCATGCATCTCAATTAGTCAGCAACCATAGTCCCGCCC
CTAACTCCGCCCATCCCGCCCCTAACTCCGCCCAGTTCCGCCCATTCTCCGCCCCATGGCTGACTAATTT
TTTTTATTTATGCAGAGGCCGAGGCCGCCTCTGCCTCTGAGCTATTCCAGAAGTAGTGAGGAGGCTTTTT
TGGAGGCCTAGGCTTTTGCAAAAAGCTCCCGGGAGCTTGTATATCCATTTTCGGATCTGATCAGCACGTG
TTGACAATTAATCATCGGCATAGTATATCGGCATAGTATAATACGACAAGGTGAGGAACTAAACCATGGC
CAAGTTGACCAGTGCCGTTCCGGTGCTCACCGCGCGCGACGTCGCCGGAGCGGTCGAGTTCTGGACCGAC
CGGCTCGGGTTCTCCCGGGACTTCGTGGAGGACGACTTCGCCGGTGTGGTCCGGGACGACGTGACCCTGT
TCATCAGCGCGGTCCAGGACCAGGTGGTGCCGGACAACACCCTGGCCTGGGTGTGGGTGCGCGGCCTGGA
CGAGCTGTACGCCGAGTGGTCGGAGGTCGTGTCCACGAACTTCCGGGACGCCTCCGGGCCGGCCATGACC
GAGATCGGCGAGCAGCCGTGGGGGCGGGAGTTCGCCCTGCGCGACCCGGCCGGCAACTGCGTGCACTTCG
TGGCCGAGGAGCAGGACTGACACGTGCTACGAGATTTCGATTCCACCGCCGCCTTCTATGAAAGGTTGGG
CTTCGGAATCGTTTTCCGGGACGCCGGCTGGATGATCCTCCAGCGCGGGGATCTCATGCTGGAGTTCTTC
GCCCACCCCAACTTGTTTATTGCAGCTTATAATGGTTACAAATAAAGCAATAGCATCACAAATTTCACAA
ATAAAGCATTTTTTTCACTGCATTCTAGTTGTGGTTTGTCCAAACTCATCAATGTATCTTATCATGTCTG
TATACCGTCGACCTCTAGCTAGAGCTTGGCGTAATCATGGTCATAGCTGTTTCCTGTGTGAAATTGTTAT
CCGCTCACAATTCCACACAACATACGAGCCGGAAGCATAAAGTGTAAAGCCTGGGGTGCCTAATGAGTGA
GCTAACTCACATTAATTGCGTTGCGCTCACTGCCCGCTTTCCAGTCGGGAAACCTGTCGTGCCAGCTGCA
TTAATGAATCGGCCAACGCGCGGGGAGAGGCGGTTTGCGTATTGGGCGCTCTTCCGCTTCCTCGCTCACT
GACTCGCTGCGCTCGGTCGTTCGGCTGCGGCGAGCGGTATCAGCTCACTCAAAGGCGGTAATACGGTTAT
CCACAGAATCAGGGGATAACGCAGGAAAGAACATGTGAGCAAAAGGCCAGCAAAAGGCCAGGAACCGTAA
AAAGGCCGCGTTGCTGGCGTTTTTCCATAGGCTCCGCCCCCCTGACGAGCATCACAAAAATCGACGCTCA
AGTCAGAGGTGGCGAAACCCGACAGGACTATAAAGATACCAGGCGTTTCCCCCTGGAAGCTCCCTCGTGC
GCTCTCCTGTTCCGACCCTGCCGCTTACCGGATACCTGTCCGCCTTTCTCCCTTCGGGAAGCGTGGCGCT
TTCTCATAGCTCACGCTGTAGGTATCTCAGTTCGGTGTAGGTCGTTCGCTCCAAGCTGGGCTGTGTGCAC
GAACCCCCCGTTCAGCCCGACCGCTGCGCCTTATCCGGTAACTATCGTCTTGAGTCCAACCCGGTAAGAC
ACGACTTATCGCCACTGGCAGCAGCCACTGGTAACAGGATTAGCAGAGCGAGGTATGTAGGCGGTGCTAC
AGAGTTCTTGAAGTGGTGGCCTAACTACGGCTACACTAGAAGAACAGTATTTGGTATCTGCGCTCTGCTG
AAGCCAGTTACCTTCGGAAAAAGAGTTGGTAGCTCTTGATCCGGCAAACAAACCACCGCTGGTAGCGGTG
GTTTTTTTGTTTGCAAGCAGCAGATTACGCGCAGAAAAAAAGGATCTCAAGAAGATCCTTTGATCTTTTC
TACGGGGTCTGACGCTCAGTGGAACGAAAACTCACGTTAAGGGATTTTGGTCATGAGATTATCAAAAAGG
ATCTTCACCTAGATCCTTTTAAATTAAAAATGAAGTTTTAAATCAATCTAAAGTATATATGAGTAAACTT
GGTCTGACAGTTACCAATGCTTAATCAGTGAGGCACCTATCTCAGCGATCTGTCTATTTCGTTCATCCAT
AGTTGCCTGACTCCCCGTCGTGTAGATAACTACGATACGGGAGGGCTTACCATCTGGCCCCAGTGCTGCA
ATGATACCGCGAGACCCACGCTCACCGGCTCCAGATTTATCAGCAATAAACCAGCCAGCCGGAAGGGCCG
AGCGCAGAAGTGGTCCTGCAACTTTATCCGCCTCCATCCAGTCTATTAATTGTTGCCGGGAAGCTAGAGT
AAGTAGTTCGCCAGTTAATAGTTTGCGCAACGTTGTTGCCATTGCTACAGGCATCGTGGTGTCACGCTCG
TCGTTTGGTATGGCTTCATTCAGCTCCGGTTCCCAACGATCAAGGCGAGTTACATGATCCCCCATGTTGT
GCAAAAAAGCGGTTAGCTCCTTCGGTCCTCCGATCGTTGTCAGAAGTAAGTTGGCCGCAGTGTTATCACT
CATGGTTATGGCAGCACTGCATAATTCTCTTACTGTCATGCCATCCGTAAGATGCTTTTCTGTGACTGGT
GAGTACTCAACCAAGTCATTCTGAGAATAGTGTATGCGGCGACCGAGTTGCTCTTGCCCGGCGTCAATAC
GGGATAATACCGCGCCACATAGCAGAACTTTAAAAGTGCTCATCATTGGAAAACGTTCTTCGGGGCGAAA
ACTCTCAAGGATCTTACCGCTGTTGAGATCCAGTTCGATGTAACCCACTCGTGCACCCAACTGATCTTCA
GCATCTTTTACTTTCACCAGCGTTTCTGGGTGAGCAAAAACAGGAAGGCAAAATGCCGCAAAAAAGGGAA
TAAGGGCGACACGGAAATGTTGAATACTCATACTCTTCCTTTTTCAATATTATTGAAGCATTTATCAGGG
TTATTGTCTCATGAGCGGATACATATTTGAATGTATTTAGAAAAATAAACAAATAGGGGTTCCGCGCACA
TTTCCCCGAAAAGTGCCACCTGACGTCGACGGATCGGGAGATCTCCCGATCCCCTATGGTGCACTCTCAG
TACAATCTGCTCTGATGCCGCATAGTTAAGCCAGTATCTGCTCCCTGCTTGTGTGTTGGAGGTCGCTGAG
TAGTGCGCGAGCAAAATTTAAGCTACAACAAGGCAAGGCTTGACCGACAATTGCATGAAGAATCTGCTTA
GGGTTAGGCGTTTTGCGCTGCTTCGCGATGTACGGGCCAGATATACGCGTTGACATTGATTATTGACTAG
TTATTAATAGTAATCAATTACGGGGTCATTAGTTCATAGCCCATATATGGAGTTCCGCGTTACATAACTT
ACGGTAAATGGCCCGCCTGGCTGACCGCCCAACGACCCCCGCCCATTGACGTCAATAATGACGTATGTTC
CCATAGTAACGCCAATAGGGACTTTCCATTGACGTCAATGGGTGGAGTATTTACGGTAAACTGCCCACTT
GGCAGTACATCAAGTGTATCATATGCCAAGTACGCCCCCTATTGACGTCAATGACGGTAAATGGCCCGCC
TGGCATTATGCCCAGTACATGACCTTATGGGACTTTCCTACTTGGCAGTACATCTACGTATTAGTCATCG
CTATTACCATG
Features (pLannotate 1.2.2; 38 found; start..end, strand, type, name):
      1..200     +  promoter       CMV promoter: human cytomegalovirus (CMV) immediate early promoter
    218..398     +  LTR            5' LTR (truncated): truncated 5' long terminal repeat (LTR) from HIV-1
    445..570     +  misc_feature   HIV-1 Ψ: packaging signal of human immunodeficiency virus type 1
    554..917     +  CDS            HIV-1 gag (fragment): gag protein from human immunodeficiency virus 1; gag
   1063..1296    +  misc_feature   RRE: The Rev response element (RRE) of HIV-1 allows for Rev-dependent mRNA export from the nucleus to the cytoplasm.
   1673..1773    +  CDS            Rev (fragment): human immunodeficiency virus 1 (HIV-1) Rev protein; rev; enhances nuclear export of unspliced and incompletely spliced viral mRNAs
   1823..1940    +  misc_feature   cPPT/CTS: central polypurine tract and central termination sequence of HIV-1
   1991..2231    +  promoter       U6 promoter: RNA polymerase III promoter for human U6 snRNA
   2261..2336    +  misc_RNA       gRNA scaffold: guide RNA scaffold for the Streptococcus pyogenes CRISPR/Cas9 system
   2349..2367    +  CDS            small t antigen (fragment): SV40 (simian virus 40) small t antigen
   2393..2604    +  promoter       EF-1α core promoter: core promoter for human elongation factor EF-1α
   2691..3284    +  CDS            APOBEC3A: ABC3A_HUMAN - Experimental evidence at protein level: Swiss-Prot protein existence level 1. DNA deaminase (cytidine deaminase) with restriction activity against viruses, foreign DNA and mobility of retrotransposons. Exhibits antiviral activity against adeno-associated virus (AAV) and human T- cell leukemia virus type 1 (HTLV-1) and may inhibit the mobility of LTR and non-LTR retrotransposons. Selectively targets single-stranded DNA and can deaminate both methylcytosine and cytosine in foreign DNA. Can induce somatic hypermutation in the nuclear and mitochondrial DNA. May also play a role in th
   3381..3740    +  CDS            RAD51 (fragment): RAD51_HUMAN - Also known as RAD51A, RECA. Experimental evidence at protein level: Swiss-Prot protein existence level 1. Plays an important role in homologous strand exchange, a key step in DNA repair through homologous recombination (HR) (PubMed:28575658). Binds to single and double-stranded DNA and exhibits DNA-dependent ATPase activity. Catalyzes the recognition of homology and strand exchange between homologous DNA partners to form a joint molecule between a processed DNA break and the repair template. Binds to single-stranded DNA in an ATP-dependent manner to form nucleoprotein filaments w
   3819..5420    +  CDS            dCas9(N): N-terminal portion of catalytically inactive Streptococcus pyogenes dCas9 carrying the D10A mutation (Zetsche et al., 2015)
   5421..7919    +  CDS            Cas9(C): C-terminal portion of Streptococcus pyogenes Cas9 (Zetsche et al., 2015)
   7920..7967    +  CDS            nucleoplasmin NLS: bipartite nuclear localization signal from nucleoplasmin
   8319..8567    +  CDS            UGI: UNGI_BPPB2 - Experimental evidence at protein level: Swiss-Prot protein existence level 1. This protein binds specifically and reversibly to the host uracil-DNA glycosylase, preventing removal of uracil residues from PBS2 DNA by the host uracil-excision repair system. From Bacillus phage PBS2 (Bacteriophage PBS2).
   8697..9413    +  CDS            EGFP: EGFP is a basic (constitutively fluorescent) green fluorescent protein published in 1996, derived from Aequorea victoria. It is reported to be a rapidly-maturing weak dimer with moderate acid sensitivity.
   9423..10011   +  misc_feature   WPRE: woodchuck hepatitis virus posttranscriptional regulatory element
  10062..10081   +  misc_feature   cPPT/CTS (fragment): central polypurine tract and central termination sequence of HIV-1
  10083..10316   +  LTR            3' LTR (ΔU3): self-inactivating 3' long terminal repeat (LTR) from HIV-1
  10348..10572   +  polyA_signal   bGH poly(A) signal: bovine growth hormone polyadenylation signal
  10576..10597   +  promoter       SV40 promoter (fragment): SV40 enhancer and early promoter
  10618..11046   +  rep_origin     f1 ori (sequence partly withheld): f1 bacteriophage origin of replication; arrow indicates direction of (+) strand synthesis
  11060..11389   +  promoter       SV40 promoter: SV40 enhancer and early promoter
  11437..11484   +  promoter       EM7 promoter: synthetic bacterial promoter&nbsp
  11503..11877   +  CDS            BleoR: antibiotic-binding protein; Sh ble from Streptoalloteichus hindustanus; confers resistance to bleomycin, phleomycin, and Zeocin™
  11887..12012   +  CDS            ble (fragment): BLE_KLEPN - Experimental evidence at protein level: Swiss-Prot protein existence level 1. Binding protein with a strong affinity to the bleomycin family of antibiotics. Binds to CL990; an antimitotic-antibiotic compound. From Klebsiella pneumoniae.
  12007..12128   +  polyA_signal   SV40 poly(A) signal: SV40 polyadenylation signal
  12199..12221   -  protein_bind   lac operator (fragment): The lac repressor binds to the lac operator to inhibit transcription in E. coli. This inhibition can be relieved by adding lactose or isopropyl-β-D-thiogalactopyranoside (IPTG). lac repressor encoded by lacI
  12225..12255   -  promoter       lac promoter: promoter for the E. coli lac operon
  12270..12291   -  protein_bind   CAP binding site: CAP binding activates transcription in the presence of cAMP. E. coli catabolite activator protein
  12304..12396   -  CDS            lacI (fragment): lac repressor; lacI; The lac repressor binds to the lac operator to inhibit transcription in E. coli. This inhibition can be relieved by adding lactose or isopropyl-β-D-thiogalactopyranoside (IPTG).
  12579..13167   -  rep_origin     ori: high-copy-number ColE1/pMB1/pBR322/pUC origin of replication
  13338..14198   -  CDS            AmpR: β-lactamase; bla; confers resistance to ampicillin, carbenicillin, and related antibiotics
  14199..14303   -  promoter       AmpR promoter: bla
  14362..14414   -  misc_feature   bom (fragment): basis of mobility region from pBR322
  14569..14948   +  enhancer       CMV enhancer: human cytomegalovirus immediate early enhancer
