[The description below was written by a language model from this plasmid's Addgene catalogue record and pLannotate feature annotations shown in this document.]
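Description:
Lenti-117G-hyA3A-BE4max is a roughly 15 kb third-generation-style, self-inactivating HIV-1 lentiviral transfer plasmid adapted from lentiCRISPRv1, built to deliver the cytidine base editor hyA3A-BE4max to mammalian cells. It is propagated in E. coli through a high-copy ColE1/pUC origin with ampicillin resistance, and the backbone also carries an f1 origin and an SV40/EM7-driven bleomycin/Zeocin resistance cassette located outside the LTRs. Viral genomic RNA is transcribed from a CMV enhancer/promoter fused to a truncated 5' LTR. The packaged region includes the Ψ signal with a gag fragment, the RRE for Rev-dependent export, cPPT/CTS, WPRE and a ΔU3 3' LTR, followed by a bGH polyadenylation signal.

Between the LTRs sit two expression units. A human U6 promoter precedes an S. pyogenes gRNA scaffold, providing a position for a guide RNA; the record does not describe any specific spacer. Downstream, an EF-1α core promoter drives the editor open reading frame: human APOBEC3A cytidine deaminase, a fragment of RAD51 (the single-stranded DNA-binding domain that defines the "hy" editors), Cas9 annotated with the D10A mutation (consistent with a nickase), a nucleoplasmin NLS and the phage PBS2 uracil glycosylase inhibitor (UGI). One UGI copy is annotated, although an unannotated gap precedes it. EGFP follows the editor as a fluorescent marker of transduced cells; how it is linked to the editor is not annotated, and the meaning of "117G" is not stated. The construct is intended for lentiviral, guide-directed C-to-T base editing, where the RAD51 domain is reported to increase editing efficiency and targeting range.
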