Addgene plasmid #157945: Lenti-117G-hyA3A-BE4max
Purpose: Lentiviral expression of hyA3A-BE4max
Depositing lab: Dali Li. Depositing organization: East China Normal University. Publication: Increasing the efficiency and targeting range of cytidine base editors through fusion of a single-stranded DNA-binding protein domain. Zhang X, Chen L, Zhu B, Wang L, Chen C, Hong M, Huang Y, Li H, Han H, Cai B, Yu W, Yin S, Yang L, Yang Z, Liu M, Zhang Y, Mao Z, Wu Y, Liu M, Li D. Nat Cell Biol. 2020 Jun;22(6):740-750. doi: 10.1038/s41556-020-0518-8. Epub 2020 May 11. PubMed 32393889.
Backbone
  Vector backbone: Adapted from lentiCRISPRv1
  Vector type: Mammalian Expression, Lentiviral, CRISPR
Growth in bacteria
  Bacterial resistance: Ampicillin, 100 μg/mL
  Growth temperature: 37°C
  Growth strain: NEB Stable
  Copy number: High Copy
Gene/Insert
  Gene/Insert name: Lenti-117G- hyA3A-BE4max
  Species: Synthetic
  Cloning method: Gibson Cloning
  Sequencing primers: 5′ ctgcagacaaatggcagta; 3′ TTAAGAATACCAGTCAATCTTTC
Terms and licenses: Academic/Nonprofit Terms; Industry Terms: Not Available to Industry
How to cite: Lenti-117G-hyA3A-BE4max was a gift from Dali Li (Addgene plasmid # 157945 ; http://n2t.net/addgene:157945 ; RRID:Addgene_157945)
